>Addgene plasmid #121631 | pBLO44.1_dProtease | depositor full sequence | sequence record 231662 | pBLO44.1_dProtease sequence 5368 bps
CTAGAGGTACCCGTTACATAACTTACGGTAAATGGCCCGCCTGGCTGACCGCCCAACGACCCCCGCCCAT
TGACGTCAATAGTAACGCCAATAGGGACTTTCCATTGACGTCAATGGGTGGAGTATTTACGGTAAACTGC
CCACTTGGCAGTACATCAAGTGTATCATATGCCAAGTACGCCCCCTATTGACGTCAATGACGGTAAATGG
CCCGCCTGGCATTGTGCCCAGTACATGACCTTATGGGACTTTCCTACTTGGCAGTACATCTACGTATTAG
TCATCGCTATTACCATGGTCGAGGTGAGCCCCACGTTCTGCTTCACTCTCCCCATCTCCCCCCCCTCCCC
ACCCCCAATTTTGTATTTATTTATTTTTTAATTATTTTGTGCAGCGATGGGGGCGGGGGGGGGGGGGGGG
CGCGCGCCAGGCGGGGCGGGGCGGGGCGAGGGGCGGGGCGGGGCGAGGCGGAGAGGTGCGGCGGCAGCCA
ATCAGAGCGGCGCGCTCCGAAAGTTTCCTTTTATGGCGAGGCGGCGGCGGCGGCGGCCCTATAAAAAGCG
AAGCGCGCGGCGGGCGGGAGTCGCTGCGACGCTGCCTTCGCCCCGTGCCCCGCTCCGCCGCCGCCTCGCG
CCGCCCGCCCCGGCTCTGACTGACCGCGTTACTCCCACAGGTGAGCGGGCGGGACGGCCCTTCTCCTCCG
GGCTGTAATTAGCTGAGCAAGAGGTAAGGGTTTAAGGGATGGTTGGTTGGTGGGGTATTAATGTTTAATT
ACCTGGAGCACCTGCCTGAAATCACTTTTTTTCAGGTTGGACCGGTGCCACCATGGCCAGCGGAGAAAGT
TTGTTTAAGGGGCCGCGTGATTACAACCCGATATCGAGCACCATTTGTCATTTGACGAATGAATCTGATG
GGCACACAACATCGTTGTATGGTATTGGATTTGGTCCCTTCATCATTACAAACAAGCACTTGTTTAGAAG
AAATAATGGAACACTGTTGGTCCAATCACTACATGGTGTATTCAAGGTCAAGAACACCACGACTTTGCAA
CAACACCTCATTGATGGGAGGGACATGATAATTATTCGCATGCCTAAGGATTTCCCACCATTTCCTCAAA
AGCTGAAATTTAGAGAGCCACAAAGGGAAGAGCGCATATGTCTTGTGACAACCAACTTCCAAACTAAGAG
CATGTCTAGCATGGTGTCAGACACTAGTTGCACATTCCCTTCATCTGATGGCATATTCTGGAAGCATTGG
ATTCAAACCAAGGATGGGCAGGCAGGCAGTCCATTAGTATCAACTAGAGATGGGTTCATTGTTGGTATAC
ACTCAGCATCGAATTTCACCAACACAAACAATTATTTCACAAGCGTGCCGAAAAACTTCATGGAATTGTT
GACAAATCAGGAGGCGCAGCAGTGGGTTAGTGGTTGGCGATTAAATGCTGACTCAGTATTGTGGGGGGGC
CATAAAGTTTTCATGGTGAAACCTGAAGAGCCTTTTCAGCCAGTTAAGGAAGCGACTCAACTCATGAATA
CTAGTGATTACAAAGATGACGATGACAAAGACTACAAGGATGATGATGATAAGGGATCCGAATCCGGCAG
TGGAGCCACGAACTTCTCTCTGTTAAAGCAAGCAGGAGACGTGGAAGAAAACCCCGGTCCTATGTCTGAA
CTCATCAAGGAGAACATGCACATGAAACTCTACATGGAGGGGACCGTAGACAATCATCACTTCAAGTGTA
CAAGTGAAGGGGAGGGGAAGCCTTACGAAGGGACTCAAACTATGAGAATTAAGGTTGTCGAGGGCGGCCC
CCTTCCCTTTGCGTTTGACATCCTCGCCACCAGTTTCTTGTATGGTTCCAAGACGTTTATAAATCATACA
CAGGGAATACCTGACTTCTTTAAACAAAGTTTTCCAGAGGGTTTCACATGGGAAAGGGTTACCACTTATG
AGGATGGCGGAGTACTCACCGCTACCCAAGATACATCTCTGCAAGATGGTTGCCTGATTTACAATGTAAA
AATCCGAGGAGTTAACTTTACATCCAATGGTCCTGTTATGCAGAAAAAGACATTGGGGTGGGAAGCATTT
ACAGAAACGCTCTACCCCGCCGACGGGGGCTTGGAGGGCCGCAATGACATGGCTCTCAAATTGGTAGGTG
GTAGTCATCTTATCGCGAACGCGAAAACTACCTACCGATCCAAGAAGCCCGCTAAAAATCTCAAAATGCC
GGTCTATTACGTGGACTACAGACTGGAACGCAAGGAAGCTAACAACGAGACATACGTTGAGCAACATGAA
GTGGCCGTGGCCAGATATTGCGATCTGCCGAGTAAGCTCGGGCACAAATTGAACTAAGAATTCCTAGAGC
TCGCTGATCAGCCTCGACTGTGCCTTCTAGTTGCCAGCCATCTGTTGTTTGCCCCTCCCCCGTGCCTTCC
TTGACCCTGGAAGGTGCCACTCCCACTGTCCTTTCCTAATAAAATGAGGAAATTGCATCGCATTGTCTGA
GTAGGTGTCATTCTATTCTGGGGGGTGGGGTGGGGCAGGACAGCAAGGGGGAGGATTGGGAAGAGAATAG
CAGGCATGCTGGGGAGCGGCCGCAGGAACCCCTAGTGATGGAGTTGGCCACTCCCTCTCTGCGCGCTCGC
TCGCTCACTGAGGCCGGGCGACCAAAGGTCGCCCGACGCCCGGGCTTTGCCCGGGCGGCCTCAGTGAGCG
AGCGAGCGCGCAGCTGCCTGCAGGGGCGCCTGATGCGGTATTTTCTCCTTACGCATCTGTGCGGTATTTC
ACACCGCATA
[142 nt withheld, positions 2811-2952]
C
[141 nt withheld, positions 2954-3094]
CCTTTGACGTTGGAGTCCACGTTCTTT
[37 nt withheld, positions 3122-3158]
ACCCTATCTCGGGCTATTCTTTTGATTTATAAGGGATTTTGCCGATTTCGGCCTATTGGTTAAAAAATGA
GCTGATTTAACAAAAATTTAACGCGAATTTTAACAAAATATTAACGTTTACAATTTTATGGTGCACTCTC
AGTACAATCTGCTCTGATGCCGCATAGTTAAGCCAGCCCCGACACCCGCCAACACCCGCTGACGCGCCCT
GACGGGCTTGTCTGCTCCCGGCATCCGCTTACAGACAAGCTGTGACCGTCTCCGGGAGCTGCATGTGTCA
GAGGTTTTCACCGTCATCACCGAAACGCGCGAGACGAAAGGGCCTCGTGATACGCCTATTTTTATAGGTT
AATGTCATGATAATAATGGTTTCTTAGACGTCAGGTGGCACTTTTCGGGGAAATGTGCGCGGAACCCCTA
TTTGTTTATTTTTCTAAATACATTCAAATATGTATCCGCTCATGAGACAATAACCCTGATAAATGCTTCA
ATAATATTGAAAAAGGAAGAGTATGAGTATTCAACATTTCCGTGTCGCCCTTATTCCCTTTTTTGCGGCA
TTTTGCCTTCCTGTTTTTGCTCACCCAGAAACGCTGGTGAAAGTAAAAGATGCTGAAGATCAGTTGGGTG
CACGAGTGGGTTACATCGAACTGGATCTCAACAGCGGTAAGATCCTTGAGAGTTTTCGCCCCGAAGAACG
TTTTCCAATGATGAGCACTTTTAAAGTTCTGCTATGTGGCGCGGTATTATCCCGTATTGACGCCGGGCAA
GAGCAACTCGGTCGCCGCATACACTATTCTCAGAATGACTTGGTTGAGTACTCACCAGTCACAGAAAAGC
ATCTTACGGATGGCATGACAGTAAGAGAATTATGCAGTGCTGCCATAACCATGAGTGATAACACTGCGGC
CAACTTACTTCTGACAACGATCGGAGGACCGAAGGAGCTAACCGCTTTTTTGCACAACATGGGGGATCAT
GTAACTCGCCTTGATCGTTGGGAACCGGAGCTGAATGAAGCCATACCAAACGACGAGCGTGACACCACGA
TGCCTGTAGCAATGGCAACAACGTTGCGCAAACTATTAACTGGCGAACTACTTACTCTAGCTTCCCGGCA
ACAATTAATAGACTGGATGGAGGCGGATAAAGTTGCAGGACCACTTCTGCGCTCGGCCCTTCCGGCTGGC
TGGTTTATTGCTGATAAATCTGGAGCCGGTGAGCGTGGAAGCCGCGGTATCATTGCAGCACTGGGGCCAG
ATGGTAAGCCCTCCCGTATCGTAGTTATCTACACGACGGGGAGTCAGGCAACTATGGATGAACGAAATAG
ACAGATCGCTGAGATAGGTGCCTCACTGATTAAGCATTGGTAACTGTCAGACCAAGTTTACTCATATATA
CTTTAGATTGATTTAAAACTTCATTTTTAATTTAAAAGGATCTAGGTGAAGATCCTTTTTGATAATCTCA
TGACCAAAATCCCTTAACGTGAGTTTTCGTTCCACTGAGCGTCAGACCCCGTAGAAAAGATCAAAGGATC
TTCTTGAGATCCTTTTTTTCTGCGCGTAATCTGCTGCTTGCAAACAAAAAAACCACCGCTACCAGCGGTG
GTTTGTTTGCCGGATCAAGAGCTACCAACTCTTTTTCCGAAGGTAACTGGCTTCAGCAGAGCGCAGATAC
CAAATACTGTCCTTCTAGTGTAGCCGTAGTTAGGCCACCACTTCAAGAACTCTGTAGCACCGCCTACATA
CCTCGCTCTGCTAATCCTGTTACCAGTGGCTGCTGCCAGTGGCGATAAGTCGTGTCTTACCGGGTTGGAC
TCAAGACGATAGTTACCGGATAAGGCGCAGCGGTCGGGCTGAACGGGGGGTTCGTGCACACAGCCCAGCT
TGGAGCGAACGACCTACACCGAACTGAGATACCTACAGCGTGAGCTATGAGAAAGCGCCACGCTTCCCGA
AGGGAGAAAGGCGGACAGGTATCCGGTAAGCGGCAGGGTCGGAACAGGAGAGCGCACGAGGGAGCTTCCA
GGGGGAAACGCCTGGTATCTTTATAGTCCTGTCGGGTTTCGCCACCTCTGACTTGAGCGTCGATTTTTGT
GATGCTCGTCAGGGGGGCGGAGCCTATGGAAAAACGCCAGCAACGCGGCCTTTTTACGGTTCCTGGCCTT
TTGCTGGCCTTTTGCTCACATGTAGCGCGCGTGCGCCAAT
Features (pLannotate 1.2.2; 17 found; start..end, strand, type, name):
     12..297     +  enhancer       CMV enhancer: human cytomegalovirus immediate early enhancer; contains an 18-bp deletion relative to the standard CMV enhancer
    299..576     +  promoter       chicken β-actin promoter: No description available
    577..805     +  intron         hybrid intron: hybrid between chicken β-actin (CBA) and minute virus of mice (MMV) introns (Gray et al., 2011)
    832..1539    +  CDS            TEV protease: tobacco etch virus protease (Kapust et al., 2001)
   1546..1562    +  CDS            5xFLAG (fragment): five tandem FLAG® epitope tags
   1573..1594    +  CDS            2xFLAG (fragment): two tandem FLAG® epitope tags
   1615..1671    +  CDS            P2A: 2A peptide from porcine teschovirus-1 polyprotein Eukaryotic ribosomes fail to insert a peptide bond between the Gly and Pro residues, yielding separate polypeptides.
   1672..2364    +  CDS            TagBFP: TagBFP is a basic (constitutively fluorescent) blue fluorescent protein published in 2008, derived from Entacmaea quadricolor. It is reported to be a very rapidly-maturing monomer with very low acid sensitivity.
   2398..2509    +  polyA_signal   bGH poly(A) signal: bovine growth hormone polyadenylation signal
   2614..2754    +  repeat_region  AAV2 ITR: inverted terminal repeat of adeno-associated virus serotype 2 inverted
   2759..2810    -  misc_feature   bom (fragment): basis of mobility region from pBR322
   2829..3209    +  rep_origin     M13 ori (sequence partly withheld): M13 bacteriophage origin of replication; arrow indicates direction of (+) strand synthesis
   3285..3334    -  misc_feature   bom (fragment): basis of mobility region from pBR322
   3436..3471    -  CDS            rop (fragment): Rop protein, which maintains plasmids at low copy number; rop
   3566..3670    +  promoter       AmpR promoter: bla
   3671..4531    +  CDS            AmpR: β-lactamase; bla; confers resistance to ampicillin, carbenicillin, and related antibiotics
   4702..5290    +  rep_origin     ori: high-copy-number ColE1/pMB1/pBR322/pUC origin of replication
