>Addgene plasmid #121631 | pBLO44.1_dProtease | addgene full sequence | sequence record 237427 | Addgene NGS Result
CTAGAGGTACCCGTTACATAACTTACGGTAAATGGCCCGCCTGGCTGACCGCCCAACGACCCCCGCCCAT
TGACGTCAATAGTAACGCCAATAGGGACTTTCCATTGACGTCAATGGGTGGAGTATTTACGGTAAACTGC
CCACTTGGCAGTACATCAAGTGTATCATATGCCAAGTACGCCCCCTATTGACGTCAATGACGGTAAATGG
CCCGCCTGGCATTGTGCCCAGTACATGACCTTATGGGACTTTCCTACTTGGCAGTACATCTACGTATTAG
TCATCGCTATTACCATGGTCGAGGTGAGCCCCACGTTCTGCTTCACTCTCCCCATCTCCCCCCCCTCCCC
ACCCCCAATTTTGTATTTATTTATTTTTTAATTATTTTGTGCAGCGATGGGGGCGGGGGGGGGGGGGGGG
CGCGCGCCRGGSGGGGSGGGGSGGGGSGRGGGGSGGGGSGGGGSGRGGCGGAGAGGTGCGGCGGCAGCCA
ATCAGAGCGGCGCGCTCCGAAAGTTTCCTTTTATGGCGAGGCGGCGGCGGCGGCGGCCCTATAAAAAGCG
AAGCGCGCGGCGGGCGGGAGTCGCTGCGCGCTGCCTTCGCCCCGTGCCCCGCTCCGCCGCCGCCTCGCGC
CGCCCGCCCCGGCTCTGACTGACCGCGTTACTCCCACAGGTGAGCGGGCGGGACGGCCCTTCTCCTCCGG
GCTGTAATTAGCTGAGCAAGAGGTAAGGGTTTAAGGGATGGTTGGTTGGTGGGGTATTAATGTTTAATTA
CCTGGAGCACCTGCCTGAAATCACTTTTTTTCAGGTTGGACCGGTGCCACCATGGCCAGCGGAGAAAGTT
TGTTTAAGGGGCCGCGTGATTACAACCCGATATCGAGCACCATTTGTCATTTGACGAATGAATCTGATGG
GCACACAACATCGTTGTATGGTATTGGATTTGGTCCCTTCATCATTACAAACAAGCACTTGTTTAGAAGA
AATAATGGAACACTGTTGGTCCAATCACTACATGGTGTATTCAAGGTCAAGAACACCACGACTTTGCAAC
AACACCTCATTGATGGGAGGGACATGATAATTATTCGCATGCCTAAGGATTTCCCACCATTTCCTCAAAA
GCTGAAATTTAGAGAGCCACAAAGGGAAGAGCGCATATGTCTTGTGACAACCAACTTCCAAACTAAGAGC
ATGTCTAGCATGGTGTCAGACACTAGTTGCACATTCCCTTCATCTGATGGCATATTCTGGAAGCATTGGA
TTCAAACCAAGGATGGGCAGGCAGGCAGTCCATTAGTATCAACTAGAGATGGGTTCATTGTTGGTATACA
CTCAGCATCGAATTTCACCAACACAAACAATTATTTCACAAGCGTGCCGAAAAACTTCATGGAATTGTTG
ACAAATCAGGAGGCGCAGCAGTGGGTTAGTGGTTGGCGATTAAATGCTGACTCAGTATTGTGGGGGGGCC
ATAAAGTTTTCATGGTGAAACCTGAAGAGCCTTTTCAGCCAGTTAAGGAAGCGACTCAACTCATGAATAC
TAGTGATTACAAAGATGACGATGACAAAGACTACAAGGATGATGATGATAAGGGATCCGAATCCGGCAGT
GGAGCCACGAACTTCTCTCTGTTAAAGCAAGCAGGAGACGTGGAAGAAAACCCCGGTCCTATGTCTGAAC
TCATCAAGGAGAACATGCACATGAAACTCTACATGGAGGGGACCGTAGACAATCATCACTTCAAGTGTAC
AAGTGAAGGGGAGGGGAAGCCTTACGAAGGGACTCAAACTATGAGAATTAAGGTTGTCGAGGGCGGCCCC
CTTCCCTTTGCGTTTGACATCCTCGCCACCAGTTTCTTGTATGGTTCCAAGACGTTTATAAATCATACAC
AGGGAATACCTGACTTCTTTAAACAAAGTTTTCCAGAGGGTTTCACATGGGAAAGGGTTACCACTTATGA
GGATGGCGGAGTACTCACCGCTACCCAAGATACATCTCTGCAAGATGGTTGCCTGATTTACAATGTAAAA
ATCCGAGGAGTTAACTTTACATCCAATGGTCCTGTTATGCAGAAAAAGACATTGGGGTGGGAAGCATTTA
CAGAAACGCTCTACCCCGCCGACGGGGGCTTGGAGGGCCGCAATGACATGGCTCTCAAATTGGTAGGTGG
TAGTCATCTTATCGCGAACGCGAAAACTACCTACCGATCCAAGAAGCCCGCTAAAAATCTCAAAATGCCG
GTCTATTACGTGGACTACAGACTGGAACGCAAGGAAGCTAACAACGAGACATACGTTGAGCAACATGAAG
TGGCCGTGGCCAGATATTGCGATCTGCCGAGTAAGCTCGGGCACAAATTGAACTAAGAATTCCTAGAGCT
CGCTGATCAGCCTCGACTGTGCCTTCTAGTTGCCAGCCATCTGTTGTTTGCCCCTCCCCCGTGCCTTCCT
TGACCCTGGAAGGTGCCACTCCCACTGTCCTTTCCTAATAAAATGAGGAAATTGCATCGCATTGTCTGAG
TAGGTGTCATTCTATTCTGGGGGGTGGGGTGGGGCAGGACAGCAAGGGGGAGGATTGGGAAGAGAATAGC
AGGCATGCTGGGGAGCGGCCGCAGGAACCCCTAGTGATGGAGTTGGCCACTCCCTCTCTGCGCGCTCGCT
CGCTCACTGAGGCCGGGCGACCAAAGGTCGCCCGACGCCCGGGCTTTGCCCGGGCGGCCTCAGTGAGCGA
GCGAGCGCGCAGCTGCCTGCAGGGGCGCCTGATGCGGTATTTTCTCCTTACGCATCTGTGCGGTATTTCA
CACCGCATA
[95 nt withheld, positions 2810-2904]
T
[46 nt withheld, positions 2906-2951]
C
[141 nt withheld, positions 2953-3093]
CCTTTGACGTTGGAGTCCACGTTCTTT
[37 nt withheld, positions 3121-3157]
ACTCTATCTCGGGCTATTCTTTTGATTTATAAGGGATTTTGCCGATTTCGGTCTATTGGTTAAAAAATGA
GCTGATTTAACAAAAATTTAACGCGAATTTTAACAAAATATTAACGTTTACAATTTTATGGTGCACTCTC
AGTACAATCTGCTCTGATGCCGCATAGTTAAGCCAGCCCCGACACCCGCCAACACCCGCTGACGCGCCCT
GACGGGCTTGTCTGCTCCCGGCATCCGCTTACAGACAAGCTGTGACCGTCTCCGGGAGCTGCATGTGTCA
GAGGTTTTCACCGTCATCACCGAAACGCGCGAGACGAAAGGGCCTCGTGATACGCCTATTTTTATAGGTT
AATGTCATGATAATAATGGTTTCTTAGACGTCAGGTGGCACTTTTCGGGGAAATGTGCGCGGAACCCCTA
TTTGTTTATTTTTCTAAATACATTCAAATATGTATCCGCTCATGAGACAATAACCCTGATAAATGCTTCA
ATAATATTGAAAAAGGAAGAGTATGAGTATTCAACATTTCCGTGTCGCCCTTATTCCCTTTTTTGCGGCA
TTTTGCCTTCCTGTTTTTGCTCACCCAGAAACGCTGGTGAAAGTAAAAGATGCTGAAGATCAGTTGGGTG
CACGAGTGGGTTACATCGAACTGGATCTCAACAGCGGTAAGATCCTTGAGAGTTTTCGCCCCGAAGAACG
TTTTCCAATGATGAGCACTTTTAAAGTTCTGCTATGTGGCGCGGTATTATCCCGTATTGACGCCGGGCAA
GAGCAACTCGGTCGCCGCATACACTATTCTCAGAATGACTTGGTTGAGTACTCACCAGTCACAGAAAAGC
ATCTTACGGATGGCATGACAGTAAGAGAATTATGCAGTGCTGCCATAACCATGAGTGATAACACTGCGGC
CAACTTACTTCTGACAACGATCGGAGGACCGAAGGAGCTAACCGCTTTTTTGCACAACATGGGGGATCAT
GTAACTCGCCTTGATCGTTGGGAACCGGAGCTGAATGAAGCCATACCAAACGACGAGCGTGACACCACGA
TGCCTGTAGCAATGGCAACAACGTTGCGCAAACTATTAACTGGCGAACTACTTACTCTAGCTTCCCGGCA
ACAATTAATAGACTGGATGGAGGCGGATAAAGTTGCAGGACCACTTCTGCGCTCGGCCCTTCCGGCTGGC
TGGTTTATTGCTGATAAATCTGGAGCCGGTGAGCGTGGAAGCCGCGGTATCATTGCAGCACTGGGGCCAG
ATGGTAAGCCCTCCCGTATCGTAGTTATCTACACGACGGGGAGTCAGGCAACTATGGATGAACGAAATAG
ACAGATCGCTGAGATAGGTGCCTCACTGATTAAGCATTGGTAACTGTCAGACCAAGTTTACTCATATATA
CTTTAGATTGATTTAAAACTTCATTTTTAATTTAAAAGGATCTAGGTGAAGATCCTTTTTGATAATCTCA
TGACCAAAATCCCTTAACGTGAGTTTTCGTTCCACTGAGCGTCAGACCCCGTAGAAAAGATCAAAGGATC
TTCTTGAGATCCTTTTTTTCTGCGCGTAATCTGCTGCTTGCAAACAAAAAAACCACCGCTACCAGCGGTG
GTTTGTTTGCCGGATCAAGAGCTACCAACTCTTTTTCCGAAGGTAACTGGCTTCAGCAGAGCGCAGATAC
CAAATACTGTTCTTCTAGTGTAGCCGTAGTTAGGCCACCACTTCAAGAACTCTGTAGCACCGCCTACATA
CCTCGCTCTGCTAATCCTGTTACCAGTGGCTGCTGCCAGTGGCGATAAGTCGTGTCTTACCGGGTTGGAC
TCAAGACGATAGTTACCGGATAAGGCGCAGCGGTCGGGCTGAACGGGGGGTTCGTGCACACAGCCCAGCT
TGGAGCGAACGACCTACACCGAACTGAGATACCTACAGCGTGAGCTATGAGAAAGCGCCACGCTTCCCGA
AGGGAGAAAGGCGGACAGGTATCCGGTAAGCGGCAGGGTCGGAACAGGAGAGCGCACGAGGGAGCTTCCA
GGGGGAAACGCCTGGTATCTTTATAGTCCTGTCGGGTTTCGCCACCTCTGACTTGAGCGTCGATTTTTGT
GATGCTCGTCAGGGGGGCGGAGCCTATGGAAAAACGCCAGCAACGCGGCCTTTTTACGGTTCCTGGCCTT
TTGCTGGCCTTTTGCTCACATGTAGCGCGCGTGCGCCAAT
Features (pLannotate 1.2.2; 17 found; start..end, strand, type, name):
     12..297     +  enhancer       CMV enhancer: human cytomegalovirus immediate early enhancer; contains an 18-bp deletion relative to the standard CMV enhancer
    299..576     +  promoter       chicken β-actin promoter: No description available
    577..804     +  intron         hybrid intron: hybrid between chicken β-actin (CBA) and minute virus of mice (MMV) introns (Gray et al., 2011)
    831..1538    +  CDS            TEV protease: tobacco etch virus protease (Kapust et al., 2001)
   1545..1561    +  CDS            5xFLAG (fragment): five tandem FLAG® epitope tags
   1572..1593    +  CDS            2xFLAG (fragment): two tandem FLAG® epitope tags
   1614..1670    +  CDS            P2A: 2A peptide from porcine teschovirus-1 polyprotein Eukaryotic ribosomes fail to insert a peptide bond between the Gly and Pro residues, yielding separate polypeptides.
   1671..2363    +  CDS            TagBFP: TagBFP is a basic (constitutively fluorescent) blue fluorescent protein published in 2008, derived from Entacmaea quadricolor. It is reported to be a very rapidly-maturing monomer with very low acid sensitivity.
   2397..2508    +  polyA_signal   bGH poly(A) signal: bovine growth hormone polyadenylation signal
   2613..2753    +  repeat_region  AAV2 ITR: inverted terminal repeat of adeno-associated virus serotype 2 inverted
   2758..2809    -  misc_feature   bom (fragment): basis of mobility region from pBR322
   2828..3283    +  rep_origin     f1 ori (sequence partly withheld): f1 bacteriophage origin of replication; arrow indicates direction of (+) strand synthesis
   3284..3333    -  misc_feature   bom (fragment): basis of mobility region from pBR322
   3435..3470    -  CDS            rop (fragment): Rop protein, which maintains plasmids at low copy number; rop
   3565..3669    +  promoter       AmpR promoter: bla
   3670..4530    +  CDS            AmpR: β-lactamase; bla; confers resistance to ampicillin, carbenicillin, and related antibiotics
   4701..5289    +  rep_origin     ori: high-copy-number ColE1/pMB1/pBR322/pUC origin of replication
