[The description below was written by a language model from this plasmid's Addgene catalogue record and pLannotate feature annotations shown in this document.]
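Description:
pBLO44.1_dProtease is a pUC-based mammalian expression plasmid of about 5.4 kb that carries a tobacco etch virus (TEV) protease coding sequence linked to a blue fluorescent reporter. It is propagated in E. coli at high copy from a ColE1/pUC origin and selected with ampicillin through the β-lactamase gene and its native promoter. The backbone also contains a filamentous phage origin (annotated as f1 in one sequence record and M13 in the other), short bom and rop remnants, and a single AAV2 inverted terminal repeat downstream of the expression cassette. Only one ITR is annotated, so the record does not support treating the plasmid as a complete AAV packaging genome.

Expression is driven by a CAG-type arrangement: a CMV enhancer, the chicken β-actin promoter and a hybrid chicken β-actin/minute virus of mice intron. Downstream lies the 708 bp TEV protease open reading frame, followed by short matches to FLAG epitope repeats that suggest a C-terminal FLAG-type tag. A P2A peptide and a TagBFP-family protein (mTagBFP2 according to the depositor) come next, and the cassette ends with a bovine growth hormone polyadenylation signal. Ribosomal skipping at P2A yields the protease and the fluorescent protein as separate polypeptides from one transcript, so blue fluorescence marks transfected, expressing cells.

The "d" in the name may denote a catalytically dead variant serving as a control, but the record does not state any mutation. The plasmid is associated with work on engineered allosteric Cas9 switches, although its specific role there is not described. The two sequence records differ by one nucleotide, and the depositor notes that the repository's sequencing did not fully resolve the CAG promoter, so the depositor's sequence is the reference for that region.
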