Addgene plasmid #121631: pBLO44.1_dProtease
Purpose: CMV-intron_Pro_P2A-mTagBFP2_AmpR_ColE1
Depositing lab: David Savage. Depositing organization: University of California, Berkeley. Publication: Profiling of engineering hotspots identifies an allosteric CRISPR-Cas9 switch. Oakes BL, Nadler DC, Flamholz A, Fellmann C, Staahl BT, Doudna JA, Savage DF. Nat Biotechnol. 2016 May 2. doi: 10.1038/nbt.3528. PubMed 27136077.
Backbone
  Vector backbone: pUC
  Backbone size w/o insert (bp): 4660
  Total vector size (bp): 5368
  Vector type: Mammalian Expression
Growth in bacteria
  Bacterial resistance: Ampicillin, 100 μg/mL
  Growth temperature: 37°C
  Growth strain: DH5alpha
  Copy number: High Copy
Gene/Insert
  Gene/Insert name: TEV protease
  Species: tobacco etch virus
  Insert size (bp): 708
  Promoter: chicken beta-actin promoter
  Cloning method: Unknown
  Sequencing primers: 5′ 5-'TGGCCAGCggagaaagtttg-3'; 3′ 5'-ACTAGTattcatgagttgagtcgcttccttaa-3'
Terms and licenses: Academic/Nonprofit Terms; Industry Terms: Not Available to Industry
Depositor comments: Note: Addgene NGS unable to fully resolve CAG promoter sequence. Please refer to depositor's sequence for this section of the plasmid.
How to cite: pBLO44.1_dProtease was a gift from David Savage (Addgene plasmid # 121631 ; http://n2t.net/addgene:121631 ; RRID:Addgene_121631)
